>Addgene plasmid #118182 | Lenti-(BB)-hPGK-KRAB-dCas9-P2A-BlastR OPTN TSS-guide2 | addgene full sequence | sequence record 240444 | Addgene NGS Result
GTTTTAGAGCTAGAAATAGCAAGTTAAAATAAGGCTAGTCCGTTATCAACTTGAAAAAGTGGCACCGAGT
CGGTGCTTTTTTGAATTCGCTAGCTAGGTCTTGAAAGGGGTTGGGGTTGCGCCTTTTCCAAGGCAGCCCT
GGGTTTGCGCAGGGACGCGGCTGCTCTGGGCGTGGTTCCGGGAAACGCAGCGGCGCCGACCCTGGGTCTC
GCACATTCTTCACGTCCGTTCGCAGCGTCACCCGGATCTTCGCCGCTACCCTTGTGGGCCCCCCGGCGAC
GCTTCCTGCTCCGCCCCTAAGTCGGGAAGGTTCCTTGCGGTTCGCGGCGTGCCGGACGTGACAAACGGAA
GCCGCACGTCTCACTAGTACCCTCGCAGACGGACAGCGCCAGGGAGCAATGGCAGCGCGCCGACCGCGAT
GGGCTGTGGCCAATAGCGGCTGCTCAGCAGGGCGCGCCGAGAGCAGCGGCCGGGAAGGGGCGGTGCGGGA
GGCGGGGTGTGGGGCGGTAGTGTGGGCCCTGTTCCTGCCCGCGCGGTGTTCCGCATTCTGCAAGCCTCCG
GAGCGCACGTCGGCAGTCGGCTCCCTCGTTGACCGAATCACCGACCTCTCTCCCCAGGACCGGTGATCCG
CCACCATGGATGCTAAGTCACTAACTGCCTGGTCCCGGACACTGGTGACCTTCAAGGATGTATTTGTGGA
CTTCACCAGGGAGGAGTGGAAGCTGCTGGACACTGCTCAGCAGATCGTGTACAGAAATGTGATGCTGGAG
AACTATAAGAACCTGGTTTCCTTGGGTTATCAGCTTACTAAGCCAGATGTGATCCTCCGGTTGGAGAAGG
GAGAAGAGCCCGGCGGTTCCGGCGGAGGGTCGATGGACAAGAAGTACAGCATCGGCCTGGCCATCGGCAC
CAACTCTGTCGGCTGGGCCGTGATCACCGACGAGTACAAGGTGCCCAGCAAGAAATTCAAGGTGCTGGGC
AACACCGACCGGCACAGCATCAAGAAGAACCTGATCGGCGCCCTGCTGTTCGACAGCGGAGAAACAGCCG
AGGCCACCCGGCTGAAGAGAACCGCCAGAAGAAGATACACCAGACGGAAGAACCGGATCTGCTATCTGCA
AGAGATCTTCAGCAACGAGATGGCCAAGGTGGACGACAGCTTCTTCCACAGACTGGAAGAGTCCTTCCTG
GTGGAAGAGGATAAGAAGCACGAGCGGCACCCCATCTTCGGCAACATCGTGGACGAGGTGGCCTACCACG
AGAAGTACCCCACCATCTACCACCTGAGAAAGAAACTGGTGGACAGCACCGACAAGGCCGACCTGCGGCT
GATCTATCTGGCCCTGGCCCACATGATCAAGTTCCGGGGCCACTTCCTGATCGAGGGCGACCTGAACCCC
GACAACAGCGACGTGGACAAGCTGTTCATCCAGCTGGTGCAGACCTACAACCAGCTGTTCGAGGAAAACC
CCATCAACGCCAGCGGCGTGGACGCCAAGGCCATCCTGTCTGCCAGACTGAGCAAGAGCAGACGGCTGGA
AAATCTGATCGCCCAGCTGCCCGGCGAGAAGAAGAATGGCCTGTTCGGCAACCTGATTGCCCTGAGCCTG
GGCCTGACCCCCAACTTCAAGAGCAACTTCGACCTGGCCGAGGATGCCAAACTGCAGCTGAGCAAGGACA
CCTACGACGACGACCTGGACAACCTGCTGGCCCAGATCGGCGACCAGTACGCCGACCTGTTTCTGGCCGC
CAAGAACCTGTCCGACGCCATCCTGCTGAGCGACATCCTGAGAGTGAACACCGAGATCACCAAGGCCCCC
CTGAGCGCCTCTATGATCAAGAGATACGACGAGCACCACCAGGACCTGACCCTGCTGAAAGCTCTCGTGC
GGCAGCAGCTGCCTGAGAAGTACAAAGAGATTTTCTTCGACCAGAGCAAGAACGGCTACGCCGGCTACAT
CGATGGCGGAGCCAGCCAGGAAGAGTTCTACAAGTTCATCAAGCCCATCCTGGAAAAGATGGACGGCACC
GAGGAACTGCTCGTGAAGCTGAACAGAGAGGACCTGCTGCGGAAGCAGCGGACCTTCGACAACGGCAGCA
TCCCCCACCAGATCCACCTGGGAGAGCTGCACGCCATTCTGCGGCGGCAGGAAGATTTTTACCCATTCCT
GAAGGACAACCGGGAAAAGATCGAGAAGATCCTGACCTTCCGCATCCCCTACTACGTGGGCCCTCTGGCC
AGGGGAAACAGCAGATTCGCCTGGATGACCAGAAAGAGCGAGGAAACCATCACCCCCTGGAACTTCGAGG
AAGTGGTGGACAAGGGCGCCAGCGCCCAGAGCTTCATCGAGCGGATGACCAACTTCGATAAGAACCTGCC
CAACGAGAAGGTGCTGCCCAAGCACAGCCTGCTGTACGAGTACTTCACCGTGTACAACGAGCTGACCAAA
GTGAAATACGTGACCGAGGGAATGAGAAAGCCCGCCTTCCTGAGCGGCGAGCAGAAAAAAGCCATCGTGG
ACCTGCTGTTCAAGACCAACCGGAAAGTGACCGTGAAGCAGCTGAAAGAGGACTACTTCAAGAAAATCGA
GTGCTTCGACTCCGTGGAAATCTCCGGCGTGGAAGATCGGTTCAACGCCTCCCTGGGCACATACCACGAT
CTGCTGAAAATTATCAAGGACAAGGACTTCCTGGACAATGAGGAAAACGAGGACATTCTGGAAGATATCG
TGCTGACCCTGACACTGTTTGAGGACAGAGAGATGATCGAGGAACGGCTGAAAACCTATGCCCACCTGTT
CGACGACAAAGTGATGAAGCAGCTGAAGCGGCGGAGATACACCGGCTGGGGCAGGCTGAGCCGGAAGCTG
ATCAACGGCATCCGGGACAAGCAGTCCGGCAAGACAATCCTGGATTTCCTGAAGTCCGACGGCTTCGCCA
ACAGAAACTTCATGCAGCTGATCCACGACGACAGCCTGACCTTTAAAGAGGACATCCAGAAAGCCCAGGT
GTCCGGCCAGGGCGATAGCCTGCACGAGCACATTGCCAATCTGGCCGGCAGCCCCGCCATTAAGAAGGGC
ATCCTGCAGACAGTGAAGGTGGTGGACGAGCTCGTGAAAGTGATGGGCCGGCACAAGCCCGAGAACATCG
TGATCGAAATGGCCAGAGAGAACCAGACCACCCAGAAGGGACAGAAGAACAGCCGCGAGAGAATGAAGCG
GATCGAAGAGGGCATCAAAGAGCTGGGCAGCCAGATCCTGAAAGAACACCCCGTGGAAAACACCCAGCTG
CAGAACGAGAAGCTGTACCTGTACTACCTGCAGAATGGGCGGGATATGTACGTGGACCAGGAACTGGACA
TCAACCGGCTGTCCGACTACGATGTGGACGCTATCGTGCCTCAGAGCTTTCTGAAGGACGACTCCATCGA
TAACAAAGTGCTGACTCGGAGCGACAAGAACCGGGGCAAGAGCGACAACGTGCCCTCCGAAGAGGTCGTG
AAGAAGATGAAGAACTACTGGCGCCAGCTGCTGAATGCCAAGCTGATTACCCAGAGGAAGTTCGACAATC
TGACCAAGGCCGAGAGAGGCGGCCTGAGCGAACTGGATAAGGCCGGCTTCATCAAGAGACAGCTGGTGGA
AACCCGGCAGATCACAAAGCACGTGGCACAGATCCTGGACTCCCGGATGAACACTAAGTACGACGAGAAC
GACAAACTGATCCGGGAAGTGAAAGTGATCACCCTGAAGTCCAAGCTGGTGTCCGATTTCCGGAAGGATT
TCCAGTTTTACAAAGTGCGCGAGATCAACAACTACCACCACGCCCACGACGCCTACCTGAACGCCGTCGT
GGGAACCGCCCTGATCAAAAAGTACCCTAAGCTGGAAAGCGAGTTCGTGTACGGCGACTACAAGGTGTAC
GACGTGCGGAAGATGATCGCCAAGAGCGAGCAGGAAATCGGCAAGGCTACCGCCAAGTACTTCTTCTACA
GCAACATCATGAACTTTTTCAAGACCGAGATTACCCTGGCCAACGGCGAGATCCGGAAGCGGCCTCTGAT
CGAGACAAACGGCGAAACAGGCGAGATCGTGTGGGATAAGGGCCGGGACTTTGCCACCGTGCGGAAAGTG
CTGTCTATGCCCCAAGTGAATATCGTGAAAAAGACCGAGGTGCAGACAGGCGGCTTCAGCAAAGAGTCTA
TCCTGCCCAAGAGGAACAGCGACAAGCTGATCGCCAGAAAGAAGGACTGGGACCCTAAGAAGTACGGCGG
CTTCGACAGCCCCACCGTGGCCTATTCTGTGCTGGTGGTGGCCAAAGTGGAAAAGGGCAAGTCCAAGAAA
CTGAAGAGTGTGAAAGAGCTGCTGGGGATCACCATCATGGAAAGAAGCAGCTTCGAGAAGAATCCCATCG
ACTTTCTGGAAGCCAAGGGCTACAAAGAAGTGAAAAAGGACCTGATCATCAAGCTGCCTAAGTACTCCCT
GTTCGAGCTGGAAAACGGCCGGAAGAGAATGCTGGCCTCTGCCGGCGAACTGCAGAAGGGAAACGAACTG
GCCCTGCCCTCCAAATATGTGAACTTCCTGTACCTGGCCAGCCACTATGAGAAGCTGAAGGGCTCCCCCG
AGGATAATGAGCAGAAACAGCTGTTTGTGGAACAGCACAAACACTACCTGGACGAGATCATCGAGCAGAT
CAGCGAGTTCTCCAAGAGAGTGATCCTGGCCGACGCTAATCTGGACAAGGTGCTGAGCGCCTACAACAAG
CACAGAGACAAGCCTATCAGAGAGCAGGCCGAGAATATCATCCACCTGTTTACCCTGACCAGTCTGGGAG
CCCCTGCCGCCTTCAAGTACTTTGACACCACCATCGACCGGAAGAGGTACACCAGCACCAAAGAGGTGCT
GGACGCCACCCTGATCCACCAGAGCATCACCGGCCTGTACGAGACACGGATCGACCTGTCTCAGCTGGGA
GGCGACGCCTATCCCTATGACGTGCCCGATTATGCCAGCCTGGGCAGCGGCTCCCCCAAGAAAAAACGCA
AGGTGGAAGATCCTAAGAAAAAGCGGAAAGTGGACGGCATTGGTAGTGGGAGCAACGGCAGCAGCGGGGA
TCCGGCCGCAACAAACTTCTCTCTGCTGAAACAAGCCGGAGATGTCGAAGAGAATCCTGGACCGATGGCC
AAGCCTTTGTCTCAAGAAGAATCCACCCTCATTGAAAGAGCAACGGCTACAATCAACAGCATCCCCATCT
CTGAAGACTACAGCGTCGCCAGCGCAGCTCTCTCTAGCGACGGCCGCATCTTCACTGGTGTCAATGTATA
TCATTTTACTGGGGGACCTTGTGCAGAACTCGTGGTGCTGGGCACTGCTGCTGCTGCGGCAGCTGGCAAC
CTGACTTGTATCGTCGCGATCGGAAATGAGAACAGGGGCATCTTGAGCCCCTGCGGACGGTGCCGACAGG
TGCTTCTCGATCTGCATCCTGGGATCAAAGCCATAGTGAAGGACAGTGATGGACAGCCGACGGCAGTTGG
GATTCGTGAATTGCTGCCCTCTGGTTATGTGTGGGAGGGCTAAGAATTCGATATCAAGCTTATCGGTAAT
CAACCTCTGGATTACAAAATTTGTGAAAGATTGACTGGTATTCTTAACTATGTTGCTCCTTTTACGCTAT
GTGGATACGCTGCTTTAATGCCTTTGTATCATGCTATTGCTTCCCGTATGGCTTTCATTTTCTCCTCCTT
GTATAAATCCTGGTTGCTGTCTCTTTATGAGGAGTTGTGGCCCGTTGTCAGGCAACGTGGCGTGGTGTGC
ACTGTGTTTGCTGACGCAACCCCCACTGGTTGGGGCATTGCCACCACCTGTCAGCTCCTTTCCGGGACTT
TCGCTTTCCCCCTCCCTATTGCCACGGCGGAACTCATCGCCGCCTGCCTTGCCCGCTGCTGGACAGGGGC
TCGGCTGTTGGGCACTGACAATTCCGTGGTGTTGTCGGGGAAATCATCGTCCTTTCCTTGGCTGCTCGCC
TGTGTTGCCACCTGGATTCTGCGCGGGACGTCCTTCTGCTACGTCCCTTCGGCCCTCAATCCAGCGGACC
TTCCTTCCCGCGGCCTGCTGCCGGCTCTGCGGCCTCTTCCGCGTCTTCGCCTTCGCCCTCAGACGAGTCG
GATCTCCCTTTGGGCCGCCTCCCCGCGTCGACTTTAAGACCAATGACTTACAAGGCAGCTGTAGATCTTA
GCCACTTTTTAAAAGAAAAGGGGGGACTGGAAGGGCTAATTCACTCCCAACGAAGACAAGATCTGCTTTT
TGCTTGTACTGGGTCTCTCTGGTTAGACCAGATCTGAGCCTGGGAGCTCTCTGGCTAACTAGGGAACCCA
CTGCTTAAGCCTCAATAAAGCTTGCCTTGAGTGCTTCAAGTAGTGTGTGCCCGTCTGTTGTGTGACTCTG
GTAACTAGAGATCCCTCAGACCCTTTTAGTCAGTGTGGAAAATCTCTAGCAGGGCCCGTTTAAACCCGCT
GATCAGCCTCGACTGTGCCTTCTAGTTGCCAGCCATCTGTTGTTTGCCCCTCCCCCGTGCCTTCCTTGAC
CCTGGAAGGTGCCACTCCCACTGTCCTTTCCTAATAAAATGAGGAAATTGCATCGCATTGTCTGAGTAGG
TGTCATTCTATTCTGGGGGGTGGGGTGGGGCAGGACAGCAAGGGGGAGGATTGGGAAGACAATAGCAGGC
ATGCTGGGGATGCGGTGGGCTCTATGGCTTCTGAGGCGGAAAGAACCAGCTGGGGCTCTAGGGGGTATCC
CC
[124 nt withheld, positions 6793-6916]
C
[91 nt withheld, positions 6918-7008]
A
[49 nt withheld, positions 7010-7058]
CCTTTGACGTTGGAGTCCACGTTCTTT
[37 nt withheld, positions 7086-7122]
ACCCTATCTCGGTCTATTCTTTTGATTTATAAGGGATTTTGCCGATTTCGGCCTATTGGTTAAAAAATGA
GCTGATTTAACAAAAATTTAACGCGAATTAATTCTGTGGAATGTGTGTCAGTTAGGGTGTGGAAAGTCCC
CAGGCTCCCCAGCAGGCAGAAGTATGCAAAGCATGCATCTCAATTAGTCAGCAACCAGGTGTGGAAAGTC
CCCAGGCTCCCCAGCAGGCAGAAGTATGCAAAGCATGCATCTCAATTAGTCAGCAACCATAGTCCCGCCC
CTAACTCCGCCCATCCCGCCCCTAACTCCGCCCAGTTCCGCCCATTCTCCGCCCCATGGCTGACTAATTT
TTTTTATTTATGCAGAGGCCGAGGCCGCCTCTGCCTCTGAGCTATTCCAGAAGTAGTGAGGAGGCTTTTT
TGGAGGCCTAGGCTTTTGCAAAAAGCTCCCGGGAGCTTGTATATCCATTTTCGGATCTGATCAGCACGTG
TTGACAATTAATCATCGGCATAGTATATCGGCATAGTATAATACGACAAGGTGAGGAACTAAACCATGGC
CAAGTTGACCAGTGCCGTTCCGGTGCTCACCGCGCGCGACGTCGCCGGAGCGGTCGAGTTCTGGACCGAC
CGGCTCGGGTTCTCCCGGGACTTCGTGGAGGACGACTTCGCCGGTGTGGTCCGGGACGACGTGACCCTGT
TCATCAGCGCGGTCCAGGACCAGGTGGTGCCGGACAACACCCTGGCCTGGGTGTGGGTGCGCGGCCTGGA
CGAGCTGTACGCCGAGTGGTCGGAGGTCGTGTCCACGAACTTCCGGGACGCCTCCGGGCCGGCCATGACC
GAGATCGGCGAGCAGCCGTGGGGGCGGGAGTTCGCCCTGCGCGACCCGGCCGGCAACTGCGTGCACTTCG
TGGCCGAGGAGCAGGACTGACACGTGCTACGAGATTTCGATTCCACCGCCGCCTTCTATGAAAGGTTGGG
CTTCGGAATCGTTTTCCGGGACGCCGGCTGGATGATCCTCCAGCGCGGGGATCTCATGCTGGAGTTCTTC
GCCCACCCCAACTTGTTTATTGCAGCTTATAATGGTTACAAATAAAGCAATAGCATCACAAATTTCACAA
ATAAAGCATTTTTTTCACTGCATTCTAGTTGTGGTTTGTCCAAACTCATCAATGTATCTTATCATGTCTG
TATACCGTCGACCTCTAGCTAGAGCTTGGCGTAATCATGGTCATAGCTGTTTCCTGTGTGAAATTGTTAT
CCGCTCACAATTCCACACAACATACGAGCCGGAAGCATAAAGTGTAAAGCCTGGGGTGCCTAATGAGTGA
GCTAACTCACATTAATTGCGTTGCGCTCACTGCCCGCTTTCCAGTCGGGAAACCTGTCGTGCCAGCTGCA
TTAATGAATCGGCCAACGCGCGGGGAGAGGCGGTTTGCGTATTGGGCGCTCTTCCGCTTCCTCGCTCACT
GACTCGCTGCGCTCGGTCGTTCGGCTGCGGCGAGCGGTATCAGCTCACTCAAAGGCGGTAATACGGTTAT
CCACAGAATCAGGGGATAACGCAGGAAAGAACATGTGAGCAAAAGGCCAGCAAAAGGCCAGGAACCGTAA
AAAGGCCGCGTTGCTGGCGTTTTTCCATAGGCTCCGCCCCCCTGACGAGCATCACAAAAATCGACGCTCA
AGTCAGAGGTGGCGAAACCCGACAGGACTATAAAGATACCAGGCGTTTCCCCCTGGAAGCTCCCTCGTGC
GCTCTCCTGTTCCGACCCTGCCGCTTACCGGATACCTGTCCGCCTTTCTCCCTTCGGGAAGCGTGGCGCT
TTCTCATAGCTCACGCTGTAGGTATCTCAGTTCGGTGTAGGTCGTTCGCTCCAAGCTGGGCTGTGTGCAC
GAACCCCCCGTTCAGCCCGACCGCTGCGCCTTATCCGGTAACTATCGTCTTGAGTCCAACCCGGTAAGAC
ACGACTTATCGCCACTGGCAGCAGCCACTGGTAACAGGATTAGCAGAGCGAGGTATGTAGGCGGTGCTAC
AGAGTTCTTGAAGTGGTGGCCTAACTACGGCTACACTAGAAGAACAGTATTTGGTATCTGCGCTCTGCTG
AAGCCAGTTACCTTCGGAAAAAGAGTTGGTAGCTCTTGATCCGGCAAACAAACCACCGCTGGTAGCGGTG
GTTTTTTTGTTTGCAAGCAGCAGATTACGCGCAGAAAAAAAGGATCTCAAGAAGATCCTTTGATCTTTTC
TACGGGGTCTGACGCTCAGTGGAACGAAAACTCACGTTAAGGGATTTTGGTCATGAGATTATCAAAAAGG
ATCTTCACCTAGATCCTTTTAAATTAAAAATGAAGTTTTAAATCAATCTAAAGTATATATGAGTAAACTT
GGTCTGACAGTTACCAATGCTTAATCAGTGAGGCACCTATCTCAGCGATCTGTCTATTTCGTTCATCCAT
AGTTGCCTGACTCCCCGTCGTGTAGATAACTACGATACGGGAGGGCTTACCATCTGGCCCCAGTGCTGCA
ATGATACCGCGAGACCCACGCTCACCGGCTCCAGATTTATCAGCAATAAACCAGCCAGCCGGAAGGGCCG
AGCGCAGAAGTGGTCCTGCAACTTTATCCGCCTCCATCCAGTCTATTAATTGTTGCCGGGAAGCTAGAGT
AAGTAGTTCGCCAGTTAATAGTTTGCGCAACGTTGTTGCCATTGCTACAGGCATCGTGGTGTCACGCTCG
TCGTTTGGTATGGCTTCATTCAGCTCCGGTTCCCAACGATCAAGGCGAGTTACATGATCCCCCATGTTGT
GCAAAAAAGCGGTTAGCTCCTTCGGTCCTCCGATCGTTGTCAGAAGTAAGTTGGCCGCAGTGTTATCACT
CATGGTTATGGCAGCACTGCATAATTCTCTTACTGTCATGCCATCCGTAAGATGCTTTTCTGTGACTGGT
GAGTACTCAACCAAGTCATTCTGAGAATAGTGTATGCGGCGACCGAGTTGCTCTTGCCCGGCGTCAATAC
GGGATAATACCGCGCCACATAGCAGAACTTTAAAAGTGCTCATCATTGGAAAACGTTCTTCGGGGCGAAA
ACTCTCAAGGATCTTACCGCTGTTGAGATCCAGTTCGATGTAACCCACTCGTGCACCCAACTGATCTTCA
GCATCTTTTACTTTCACCAGCGTTTCTGGGTGAGCAAAAACAGGAAGGCAAAATGCCGCAAAAAAGGGAA
TAAGGGCGACACGGAAATGTTGAATACTCATACTCTTCCTTTTTCAATATTATTGAAGCATTTATCAGGG
TTATTGTCTCATGAGCGGATACATATTTGAATGTATTTAGAAAAATAAACAAATAGGGGTTCCGCGCACA
TTTCCCCGAAAAGTGCCACCTGACGTCGACGGATCGGGAGATCTCCCGATCCCCTATGGTGCACTCTCAG
TACAATCTGCTCTGATGCCGCATAGTTAAGCCAGTATCTGCTCCCTGCTTGTGTGTTGGAGGTCGCTGAG
TAGTGCGCGAGCAAAATTTAAGCTACAACAAGGCAAGGCTTGACCGACAATTGCATGAAGAATCTGCTTA
GGGTTAGGCGTTTTGCGCTGCTTCGCGATGTACGGGCCAGATATACGCGTTGACATTGATTATTGACTAG
TTATTAATAGTAATCAATTACGGGGTCATTAGTTCATAGCCCATATATGGAGTTCCGCGTTACATAACTT
ACGGTAAATGGCCCGCCTGGCTGACCGCCCAACGACCCCCGCCCATTGACGTCAATAATGACGTATGTTC
CCATAGTAACGCCAATAGGGACTTTCCATTGACGTCAATGGGTGGAGTATTTACGGTAAACTGCCCACTT
GGCAGTACATCAAGTGTATCATATGCCAAGTACGCCCCCTATTGACGTCAATGACGGTAAATGGCCCGCC
TGGCATTATGCCCAGTACATGACCTTATGGGACTTTCCTACTTGGCAGTACATCTACGTATTAGTCATCG
CTATTACCATGGTGATGCGGTTTTGGCAGTACATCAATGGGCGTGGATAGCGGTTTGACTCACGGGGATT
TCCAAGTCTCCACCCCATTGACGTCAATGGGAGTTTGTTTTGGCACCAAAATCAACGGGACTTTCCAAAA
TGTCGTAACAACTCCGCCCCATTGACGCAAATGGGCGGTAGGCGTGTACGGTGGGAGGTCTATATAAGCA
GCGCGTTTTGCCTGTACTGGGTCTCTCTGGTTAGACCAGATCTGAGCCTGGGAGCTCTCTGGCTAACTAG
GGAACCCACTGCTTAAGCCTCAATAAAGCTTGCCTTGAGTGCTTCAAGTAGTGTGTGCCCGTCTGTTGTG
TGACTCTGGTAACTAGAGATCCCTCAGACCCTTTTAGTCAGTGTGGAAAATCTCTAGCAGTGGCGCCCGA
ACAGGGACTTGAAAGCGAAAGGGAAACCAGAGGAGCTCTCTCGACGCAGGACTCGGCTTGCTGAAGCGCG
CACGGCAAGAGGCGAGGGGCGGCGACTGGTGAGTACGCCAAAAATTTTGACTAGCGGAGGCTAGAAGGAG
AGAGATGGGTGCGAGAGCGTCAGTATTAAGCGGGGGAGAATTAGATCGCGATGGGAAAAAATTCGGTTAA
GGCCAGGGGGAAAGAAAAAATATAAATTAAAACATATAGTATGGGCAAGCAGGGAGCTAGAACGATTCGC
AGTTAATCCTGGCCTGTTAGAAACATCAGAAGGCTGTAGACAAATACTGGGACAGCTACAACCATCCCTT
CAGACAGGATCAGAAGAACTTAGATCATTATATAATACAGTAGCAACCCTCTATTGTGTGCATCAAAGGA
TAGAGATAAAAGACACCAAGGAAGCTTTAGACAAGATAGAGGAAGAGCAAAACAAAAGTAAGACCACCGC
ACAGCAAGCGGCCGCTGATCTTCAGACCTGGAGGAGGAGATATGAGGGACAATTGGAGAAGTGAATTATA
TAAATATAAAGTAGTAAAAATTGAACCATTAGGAGTAGCACCCACCAAGGCAAAGAGAAGAGTGGTGCAG
AGAGAAAAAAGAGCAGTGGGAATAGGAGCTTTGTTCCTTGGGTTCTTGGGAGCAGCAGGAAGCACTATGG
GCGCAGCGTCAATGACGCTGACGGTACAGGCCAGACAATTATTGTCTGGTATAGTGCAGCAGCAGAACAA
TTTGCTGAGGGCTATTGAGGCGCAACAGCATCTGTTGCAACTCACAGTCTGGGGCATCAAGCAGCTCCAG
GCAAGAATCCTGGCTGTGGAAAGATACCTAAAGGATCAACAGCTCCTGGGGATTTGGGGTTGCTCTGGAA
AACTCATTTGCACCACTGCTGTGCCTTGGAATGCTAGTTGGAGTAATAAATCTCTGGAACAGATTTGGAA
TCACACGACCTGGATGGAGTGGGACAGAGAAATTAACAATTACACAAGCTTAATACACTCCTTAATTGAA
GAATCGCAAAACCAGCAAGAAAAGAATGAACAAGAATTATTGGAATTAGATAAATGGGCAAGTTTGTGGA
ATTGGTTTAACATAACAAATTGGCTGTGGTATATAAAATTATTCATAATGATAGTAGGAGGCTTGGTAGG
TTTAAGAATAGTTTTTGCTGTACTTTCTATAGTGAATAGAGTTAGGCAGGGATATTCACCATTATCGTTT
CAGACCCACCTCCCAACCCCGAGGGGACCCGACAGGCCCGAAGGAATAGAAGAAGAAGGTGGAGAGAGAG
ACAGAGACAGATCCATTCGATTAGTGAACGGATCGGCACTGCGTGCGCCAATTCTGCAGACAAATGGCAG
TATTCATCCACAATTTTAAAAGAAAAGGGGGGATTGGGGGGTACAGTGCAGGGGAAAGAATAGTAGACAT
AATAGCAACAGACATACAAACTAAAGAATTACAAAAACAAATTACAAAAATTCAAAATTTTCGGGTTTAT
TACAGGGACAGCAGAGATCCAGTTTGGTTAATTAAGGTACCGAGGGCCTATTTCCCATGATTCCTTCATA
TTTGCATATACGATACAAGGCTGTTAGAGAGATAATTAGAATTAATTTGACTGTAAACACAAAGATATTA
GTACAAAATACGTGACGTAGAAAGTAATAATTTCTTGGGTAGTTTGCAGTTTTAAAATTATGTTTTAAAA
TGGACTATCATATGCTTACCGTAACTTGAAAGTATTTCGATTTCTTGGCTTTATATATCTTGTGGAAAGG
ACGAAACACCGGGTCAGCGTCCCATCCCGGT
Features (pLannotate 1.2.2; 34 found; start..end, strand, type, name):
      1..76      +  misc_RNA       gRNA scaffold: guide RNA scaffold for the Streptococcus pyogenes CRISPR/Cas9 system
    107..617     +  promoter       hPGK promoter: human phosphoglycerate kinase 1 promoter
    666..851     +  CDS            KRAB: Krüppel-associated box (KRAB) transcriptional repression domain from the human zinc finger protein ZNF10 (Margolin et al., 1994)
    873..4976    +  CDS            Cas9: Cas9 (Csn1) endonuclease from the Streptococcus pyogenes Type II CRISPR/Cas system generates RNA-guided double strand breaks in DNA
   5175..5573    +  CDS            BSD: blasticidin S deaminase; Aspergillus terreus BSD; confers resistance to blasticidin
   5574..5595    +  misc_feature   MCS (fragment): pBluescript multiple cloning site
   5598..6186    +  misc_feature   WPRE: woodchuck hepatitis virus posttranscriptional regulatory element
   6237..6256    +  misc_feature   cPPT/CTS (fragment): central polypurine tract and central termination sequence of HIV-1
   6258..6491    +  LTR            3' LTR (ΔU3): self-inactivating 3' long terminal repeat (LTR) from HIV-1
   6523..6747    +  polyA_signal   bGH poly(A) signal: bovine growth hormone polyadenylation signal
   6751..6772    +  promoter       SV40 promoter (fragment): SV40 enhancer and early promoter
   6793..7221    +  rep_origin     f1 ori (sequence partly withheld): f1 bacteriophage origin of replication; arrow indicates direction of (+) strand synthesis
   7235..7564    +  promoter       SV40 promoter: SV40 enhancer and early promoter
   7612..7659    +  promoter       EM7 promoter: synthetic bacterial promoter&nbsp
   7678..8052    +  CDS            BleoR: antibiotic-binding protein; Sh ble from Streptoalloteichus hindustanus; confers resistance to bleomycin, phleomycin, and Zeocin™
   8062..8187    +  CDS            ble (fragment): BLE_KLEPN - Experimental evidence at protein level: Swiss-Prot protein existence level 1. Binding protein with a strong affinity to the bleomycin family of antibiotics. Binds to CL990; an antimitotic-antibiotic compound. From Klebsiella pneumoniae.
   8182..8303    +  polyA_signal   SV40 poly(A) signal: SV40 polyadenylation signal
   8374..8396    -  protein_bind   lac operator (fragment): The lac repressor binds to the lac operator to inhibit transcription in E. coli. This inhibition can be relieved by adding lactose or isopropyl-β-D-thiogalactopyranoside (IPTG). lac repressor encoded by lacI
   8400..8430    -  promoter       lac promoter: promoter for the E. coli lac operon
   8445..8466    -  protein_bind   CAP binding site: CAP binding activates transcription in the presence of cAMP. E. coli catabolite activator protein
   8479..8571    -  CDS            lacI (fragment): lac repressor; lacI; The lac repressor binds to the lac operator to inhibit transcription in E. coli. This inhibition can be relieved by adding lactose or isopropyl-β-D-thiogalactopyranoside (IPTG).
   8754..9342    -  rep_origin     ori: high-copy-number ColE1/pMB1/pBR322/pUC origin of replication
   9513..10373   -  CDS            AmpR: β-lactamase; bla; confers resistance to ampicillin, carbenicillin, and related antibiotics
  10374..10478   -  promoter       AmpR promoter: bla
  10537..10589   -  misc_feature   bom (fragment): basis of mobility region from pBR322
  10744..11123   +  enhancer       CMV enhancer: human cytomegalovirus immediate early enhancer
  11124..11323   +  promoter       CMV promoter: human cytomegalovirus (CMV) immediate early promoter
  11341..11521   +  LTR            5' LTR (truncated): truncated 5' long terminal repeat (LTR) from HIV-1
  11568..11693   +  misc_feature   HIV-1 Ψ: packaging signal of human immunodeficiency virus type 1
  11677..12040   +  CDS            HIV-1 gag (fragment): gag protein from human immunodeficiency virus 1; gag
  12186..12419   +  misc_feature   RRE: The Rev response element (RRE) of HIV-1 allows for Rev-dependent mRNA export from the nucleus to the cytoplasm.
  12796..12896   +  CDS            Rev (fragment): human immunodeficiency virus 1 (HIV-1) Rev protein; rev; enhances nuclear export of unspliced and incompletely spliced viral mRNAs
  12946..13063   +  misc_feature   cPPT/CTS: central polypurine tract and central termination sequence of HIV-1
  13114..13354   +  promoter       U6 promoter: RNA polymerase III promoter for human U6 snRNA
