[The description below was written by a language model from this plasmid's Addgene catalogue record and pLannotate feature annotations shown in this document.]
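Description:
Lenti-(BB)-hPGK-KRAB-dCas9-P2A-BlastR OPTN TSS-guide2 is a 13.4 kb all-in-one lentiviral CRISPR interference vector designed to repress the human OPTN gene. It has the layout of a third-generation, self-inactivating HIV-1 transfer plasmid. A CMV enhancer/promoter drives a truncated 5' LTR, followed by the Ψ packaging signal, a gag fragment, the Rev response element and the cPPT/CTS. The 3' end carries a WPRE and a ΔU3 3' LTR, with a bGH polyadenylation signal downstream. In bacteria it is maintained through a high-copy ColE1/pUC-type origin with ampicillin resistance, and the record lists the Stbl3 strain as the growth host. The backbone also retains an f1 origin and an SV40/EM7-driven bleomycin/Zeocin resistance cassette, which lies outside the LTR-flanked region and so would not be packaged.

Two expression units sit between the LTRs. A human U6 Pol III promoter transcribes a single guide RNA, made up of a 20-nt spacer that, going by the construct name, targets the OPTN transcription start site, joined to the S. pyogenes gRNA scaffold. The human PGK promoter drives a fusion of the ZNF10 KRAB repression domain to catalytically inactive S. pyogenes Cas9, which the catalogue lists as carrying a C-terminal HA tag. This fusion is linked by a P2A peptide to blasticidin S deaminase, so the repressor and the selection marker are made from one transcript and transduced mammalian cells can be selected with blasticidin. The annotation tool labels the nuclease simply as Cas9, and the dead status comes from the catalogue entry. The depositor also notes an N1396S substitution in dCas9 that is not known to affect function. The guide recruits KRAB-dCas9 to its target to silence transcription without cutting DNA. The associated publication concerns chromatin architecture and type 2 diabetes genetics in human pancreatic islets.
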