Addgene plasmid #118182: Lenti-(BB)-hPGK-KRAB-dCas9-P2A-BlastR OPTN TSS-guide2
Purpose: CRISPR-mediated repression of OPTN. KRAB domain and catalytically inactive Cas9 from S. pyogenes with 2A-BlastR under the hPGK promoter.
Depositing lab: Jorge Ferrer. Depositing organization: Imperial College London. Publication: Human pancreatic islet three-dimensional chromatin architecture provides insights into the genetics of type 2 diabetes. Miguel-Escalada I, Bonas-Guarch S, Cebola I, Ponsa-Cobas J, Mendieta-Esteban J, Atla G, Javierre BM, Rolando DMY, Farabella I, Morgan CC, Garcia-Hurtado J, Beucher A, Moran I, Pasquali L, Ramos-Rodriguez M, Appel EVR, Linneberg A, Gjesing AP, Witte DR, Pedersen O, Grarup N, Ravassard P, Torrents D, Mercader JM, Piemonti L, Berney T, de Koning EJP, Kerr-Conte J, Pattou F, Fedko IO, Groop L, Prokopenko I, Hansen T, Marti-Renom MA, Fraser P, Ferrer J. Nat Genet. 2019 Jun 28. pii: 10.1038/s41588-019-0457-0. doi: 10.1038/s41588-019-0457-0. PubMed 31253982.
Backbone
  Vector backbone: Lenti-(BB)-hPGK-KRAB-dCas9-P2A-BlastR
  Backbone manufacturer: Jorge Ferrer
  Vector type: Mammalian Expression, Lentiviral, CRISPR
  Selectable markers: Blasticidin
Growth in bacteria
  Bacterial resistance: Ampicillin, 100 μg/mL
  Growth temperature: 37°C
  Growth strain: Stbl3
  Copy number: High Copy
Gene/Insert
  Gene/Insert name: KRAB-dCas9-2A-BlastR
  gRNA/shRNA sequence: GGTCAGCGTCCCATCCCGGT
  Species: H. sapiens (human)
  Promoter: hPGK and U6
  Tag / fusion protein: HA (C terminal on insert)
  Cloning method: Restriction Enzyme; 5′ cloning site Unknown (destroyed during cloning); 3′ cloning site Unknown (destroyed during cloning)
  Sequencing primers: 5′ GATCCGCCACCATGGATGC
Terms and licenses: Academic/Nonprofit Terms; Industry Terms: Not Available to Industry
Depositor comments: Please visit https://www.biorxiv.org/content/early/2018/08/27/400291 for bioRxiv preprint. Note: Plasmid contains a N1396S mutation in dCas9. This mutation is not known to affect plasmid function.
How to cite: Lenti-(BB)-hPGK-KRAB-dCas9-P2A-BlastR OPTN TSS-guide2 was a gift from Jorge Ferrer (Addgene plasmid # 118182 ; http://n2t.net/addgene:118182 ; RRID:Addgene_118182)
