>Addgene plasmid #118182 | Lenti-(BB)-hPGK-KRAB-dCas9-P2A-BlastR OPTN TSS-guide2 | depositor partial sequence | sequence record 223267 | Guide RNA, gRNA scaffold
NNNNNNNNNNNNNNNNNNNNNNTTTTNNNTNNNTTGNGGAAAGGACGAAACACCGGGTCAGCGTCCCATC
CCGGTGTTTTAGAGCTAGAAATAGCAAGTTAAAATAAGGCTAGTCCGTTATCAACTTGAAAAAGTGGCAC
CGAGTCGGTGCTTTTTTGAATTCGCTAGCTAGGTCTTGAAAGGGGTTGGGGTTGCGCCTTTTCCAAGGCA
GCCCTGGGTTTGCGCAGGGACGCGGCTGCTCTGGGCGTGGTTCCGGGAAACGCAGCGGCGCCGACCCTGG
GTCTCGCACATTCTTCACGTCCGTTCGCAGCGTCACCCGGATCTTCGCCGCTACCCTTGTGGGCCCCCCG
GCGACGCTTCCTGCTCCGCCCCTAAGTCGGGAAGGTTCCTTGCGGTTCGCGGCGTGCCGGACGTGACAAA
CGGAAGCCGCACGTCTCACTAGTACCCTCGCAGACGGACAGCGCCAGGGAGCAATGGCAGCGCGCCGACC
GCGATGGGCTGTGGCCAATAGCGGCTGCTCAGCAGGGCGCGCCGAGAGCAGCGGCCGGGAAGGGGCGGTG
CGGGAGGCGGGGTGTGNNNCGGNAGNGNGGGNNNNNNNCCNNNNNNNNCNNNNGNNCNNNNNNNNNNNNG
CCANNGNANNNNNNNNCNNCNGNAGNNNNNNNANNNGNNNGANNNNNGNNNNNNNNNANNNGNANCAGGT
NANNANNCAANANGNNNNNNNANNNNCNNNNNGNAAGGNNACNNGNANNANANNNNNNNNNNNNNNANNT
ANNNNNNNNNNCTACNNNACNNNNNCCGANGNANNNN
